Addgene plasmid #177775: pGL4.27_ARE/NRF2-SPE
Purpose: Luciferase reporter for ARE/NRF2
Depositing lab: Michael Ristow. Depositing organization: ETH Zurich (Swiss Federal Institute of Technology). Publication: Grainyhead 1 acts as a drug-inducible conserved transcriptional regulator linked to insulin signaling and lifespan. Grigolon G, Araldi E, Erni R, Wu JY, Thomas C, La Fortezza M, Laube B, Pohlmann D, Stoffel M, Zarse K, Carreira EM, Ristow M, Fischer F. Nat Commun. 2022 Jan 10;13(1):107. doi: 10.1038/s41467-021-27732-4. PubMed 35013237.
Backbone
  Vector backbone: pGL4.27 (Promega Corporation, #E8451)
  Vector type: Luciferase
Growth in bacteria
  Bacterial resistance: Ampicillin, 100 μg/mL
  Growth temperature: 37°C
  Growth strain: DH5alpha
  Copy number: High Copy
Gene/Insert
  Gene/Insert name: NRF2
  Species: H. sapiens (human)
  Entrez Gene: NFE2L2 (a.k.a. HEBP1, IMDDHH, NRF2, Nrf-2)
  Cloning method: Restriction Enzyme; 5′ cloning site Unknown (unknown if destroyed)
Terms and licenses: Academic/Nonprofit Terms; Industry Terms: Not Available to Industry
How to cite: pGL4.27_ARE/NRF2-SPE was a gift from Michael Ristow (Addgene plasmid # 177775 ; http://n2t.net/addgene:177775 ; RRID:Addgene_177775)
