[The description below was written by a language model from this plasmid's Addgene catalogue record and pLannotate feature annotations shown in this document.]
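Description:
pGL4.27_ARE/NRF2-SPE is a firefly luciferase reporter plasmid built on the Promega pGL4.27 backbone and designed to read out antioxidant response element (ARE)/NRF2 transcriptional activity in mammalian cells. It is propagated in E. coli as a high-copy plasmid through a ColE1/pUC-type origin and is selected with ampicillin via the β-lactamase gene. An SV40 enhancer/early promoter drives a hygromycin B phosphotransferase cassette ending in a synthetic polyadenylation signal, so transfected mammalian cells can be selected to make stable reporter lines.

The reporter unit consists of a minimal TATA-box promoter (minP) with low basal activity, followed by the synthetic luc2 firefly luciferase coding sequence fused to a human codon-optimised PEST degradation sequence and terminated by the SV40 poly(A) signal. The PEST tag shortens the luciferase half-life, so the signal follows changes in transcription more closely rather than accumulating. Upstream of the cassette, a synthetic poly(A) signal and an RNA polymerase II pause site from the human α2 globin gene reduce background from read-through transcription originating in the backbone.

The catalogue lists the insert as human NRF2 (NFE2L2), but the feature table contains no NRF2 coding sequence. Given the stated purpose, the insert is most likely a set of NRF2-responsive ARE binding sites. These would be expected in the unannotated interval between the pause site and minP, but the record does not describe their number, sequence or cloning sites. The short SV40 large T and tetracycline-resistance fragments annotated by the software appear to be backbone remnants rather than functional genes. The plasmid is used to measure NRF2 pathway activation, for example in response to drugs or oxidative stress.
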