Features (pLannotate 1.2.2; 14 found; start..end, strand, type, name):
      1..861     -  CDS            AmpR: β-lactamase confers resistance to ampicillin, carbenicillin, and related antibiotics
    862..903     -  promoter       AmpR promoter (fragment): bla
    966..1014    +  polyA_signal   poly(A) signal: synthetic polyadenylation signal
   1028..1119    +  misc_feature   pause site: RNA polymerase II transcriptional pause signal from the human α2 globin gene
   1258..1289    +  promoter       minP: minimal TATA-box promoter with low basal activity
   1322..2971    +  CDS            luciferase: firefly luciferase synthetic luc2 version of the luciferase gene
   2975..3094    +  CDS            hPEST: PEST degradation sequence from mouse ornithine decarboxylase human codon-optimized
   3146..3267    -  polyA_signal   SV40 poly(A) signal: SV40 polyadenylation signal
   3293..3424    -  CDS            LT_SV40 (fragment): Experimental evidence at protein level: Swiss-Prot protein existence level 1. Isoform 17kT antigen targets host RBL2 for degradation and promotes cell proliferation. Transactivates host cyclin A promoter through its J domain. From Simian virus 40 (SV40).
   3461..3818    +  promoter       SV40 promoter: SV40 enhancer and early promoter
   3849..4886    +  CDS            HygR: hygromycin B phosphotransferase confers resistance to hygromycin
   4910..4958    +  polyA_signal   poly(A) signal: synthetic polyadenylation signal
   4974..5105    +  CDS            TcR (fragment): tetracycline efflux protein; tet; confers resistance to tetracycline
   5285..5873    -  rep_origin     ori: high-copy-number ColE1/pMB1/pBR322/pUC origin of replication
>Addgene plasmid #177775 | pGL4.27_ARE/NRF2-SPE | addgene full sequence | sequence record 354598 | Addgene NGS Result
TTACCAGTGCTTGATCAGTGAGGCACCGATCTCAGCGATCTGCCTATTTCGTTCGTCCATAGTGGCCTGA
CTCCCCGTCGTGTAGATCACTACGATTCGTGAGGGCTTACCATCAGGCCCCAGCGCAGCAATGATGCCGC
GAGAGCCGCGTTCACCGGCCCCCGATTTGTCAGCAATGAACCAGCCAGCAGGGAGGGCCGAGCGAAGAAG
TGGTCCTGCTACTTTGTCCGCCTCCATCCAGTCTATGAGCTGCTGTCGTGATGCTAGAGTAAGAAGTTCG
CCAGTGAGTAGTTTCCGAAGAGTTGTGGCCATTGCTACTGGCATCGTGGTATCACGCTCGTCGTTCGGTA
TGGCTTCGTTCAACTCTGGTTCCCAGCGGTCAAGCCGGGTCACATGATCACCCATATTATGAAGAAATGC
AGTCAGCTCCTTAGGGCCTCCGATCGTTGTCAGAAGTAAGTTGGCCGCGGTGTTGTCGCTCATGGTAATG
GCAGCACTACACAATTCTCTTACCGTCATGCCATCCGTAAGATGCTTTTCCGTGACCGGCGAGTACTCAA
CCAAGTCGTTTTGTGAGTAGTGTATACGGCGACCAAGCTGCTCTTGCCCGGCGTCTATACGGGACAACAC
CGCGCCACATAGCAGTACTTTGAAAGTGCTCATCATCGGGAATCGTTCTTCGGGGCGGAAAGACTCAAGG
ATCTTGCCGCTATTGAGATCCAGTTCGATATAGCCCACTCTTGCACCCAGTTGATCTTCAGCATCTTTTA
CTTTCACCAGCGTTTCGGGGTGTGCAAAAACAGGCAAGCAAAATGCCGCAAAGAAGGGAATGAGTGCGAC
ACGAAAATGTTGGATGCTCATACTCGTCCTTTTTCAATATTATTGAAGCATTTATCAGGGTTACTAGTAC
GTCTCTCAAGGATAAGTAAGTAATATTAAGGTACGGGAGGTATTGGACAGGCCGCAATAAAATATCTTTA
TTTTCATTACATCTGTGTGTTGGTTTTTTGTGTGAATCGATAGTACTAACATACGCTCTCCATCAAAACA
AAACGAAACAAAACAAACTAGCAAAATAGGCTGTCCCCAGTGCAAGTGCAGGTGCCAGAACATTTCTCTG
GCCTAACTGGCCGGTACCTCACAGTGACTCAGCATTTAAACACAGTGACTCAGCATTTAAACACAGTGAC
TCAGCATTAAAGAGCTCGCTAGCCTCGAGGATATCAAGATCTGGCCTCGGCGGCCAAGCTTAGACACTAG
AGGGTATATAATGGAAGCTCGACTTCCAGCTTGGCAATCCGGTACTGTTGGTAAAGCCACCATGGAAGAT
GCCAAAAACATTAAGAAGGGCCCAGCGCCATTCTACCCACTCGAAGACGGGACCGCCGGCGAGCAGCTGC
ACAAAGCCATGAAGCGCTACGCCCTGGTGCCCGGCACCATCGCCTTTACCGACGCACATATCGAGGTGGA
CATTACCTACGCCGAGTACTTCGAGATGAGCGTTCGGCTGGCAGAAGCTATGAAGCGCTATGGGCTGAAT
ACAAACCATCGGATCGTGGTGTGCAGCGAGAATAGCTTGCAGTTCTTCATGCCCGTGTTGGGTGCCCTGT
TCATCGGTGTGGCTGTGGCCCCAGCTAACGACATCTACAACGAGCGCGAGCTGCTGAACAGCATGGGCAT
CAGCCAGCCCACCGTCGTATTCGTGAGCAAGAAAGGGCTGCAAAAGATCCTCAACGTGCAAAAGAAGCTA
CCGATCATACAAAAGATCATCATCATGGATAGCAAGACCGACTACCAGGGCTTCCAAAGCATGTACACCT
TCGTGACTTCCCATTTGCCACCCGGCTTCAACGAGTACGACTTCGTGCCCGAGAGCTTCGACCGGGACAA
AACCATCGCCCTGATCATGAACAGTAGTGGCAGTACCGGATTGCCCAAGGGCGTAGCCCTACCGCACCGC
ACCGCTTGTGTCCGATTCAGTCATGCCCGCGACCCCATCTTCGGCAACCAGATCATCCCCGACACCGCTA
TCCTCAGCGTGGTGCCATTTCACCACGGCTTCGGCATGTTCACCACGCTGGGCTACTTGATCTGCGGCTT
TCGGGTCGTGCTCATGTACCGCTTCGAGGAGGAGCTATTCTTGCGCAGCTTGCAAGACTATAAGATTCAA
TCTGCCCTGCTGGTGCCCACACTATTTAGCTTCTTCGCTAAGAGCACTCTCATCGACAAGTACGACCTAA
GCAACTTGCACGAGATCGCCAGCGGCGGGGCGCCGCTCAGCAAGGAGGTAGGTGAGGCCGTGGCCAAACG
CTTCCACCTACCAGGCATCCGCCAGGGCTACGGCCTGACAGAAACAACCAGCGCCATTCTGATCACCCCC
GAAGGGGACGACAAGCCTGGCGCAGTAGGCAAGGTGGTGCCCTTCTTCGAGGCTAAGGTGGTGGACTTGG
ACACCGGTAAGACACTGGGTGTGAACCAGCGCGGCGAGCTGTGCGTCCGTGGCCCCATGATCATGAGCGG
CTACGTTAACAACCCCGAGGCTACAAACGCTCTCATCGACAAGGACGGCTGGCTGCACAGCGGCGACATC
GCCTACTGGGACGAGGACGAGCACTTCTTCATCGTGGACCGGCTGAAGAGCCTGATCAAATACAAGGGCT
ACCAGGTAGCCCCAGCCGAACTGGAGAGCATCCTGCTGCAACACCCCAACATCTTCGACGCCGGGGTCGC
CGGCCTGCCCGACGACGATGCCGGCGAGCTGCCCGCCGCAGTCGTCGTGCTGGAACACGGTAAAACCATG
ACCGAGAAGGAGATCGTGGACTATGTGGCCAGCCAGGTTACAACCGCCAAGAAGCTGCGCGGTGGTGTTG
TGTTCGTGGACGAGGTGCCTAAAGGACTGACCGGCAAGTTGGACGCCCGCAAGATCCGCGAGATTCTCAT
TAAGGCCAAGAAGGGCGGCAAGATCGCCGTGAATTCTCACGGCTTCCCTCCCGAGGTGGAGGAGCAGGCC
GCCGGCACCCTGCCCATGAGCTGCGCCCAGGAGAGCGGCATGGATAGACACCCTGCTGCTTGCGCCAGCG
CCAGGATCAACGTCTAAGGCCGCGACTCTAGAGTCGGGGCGGCCGGCCGCTTCGAGCAGACATGATAAGA
TACATTGATGAGTTTGGACAAACCACAACTAGAATGCAGTGAAAAAAATGCTTTATTTGTGAAATTTGTG
ATGCTATTGCTTTATTTGTAACCATTATAAGCTGCAATAAACAAGTTAACAACAACAATTGCATTCATTT
TATGTTTCAGGTTCAGGGGGAGGTGTGGGAGGTTTTTTAAAGCAAGTAAAACCTCTACAAATGTGGTAAA
ATCGATAAGGATCCGTTTGCGTATTGGGCGCTCTTCCGCTGATCTGCGCAGCACCATGGCCTGAAATAAC
CTCTGAAAGAGGAACTTGGTTAGCTACCTTCTGAGGCGGAAAGAACCAGCTGTGGAATGTGTGTCAGTTA
GGGTGTGGAAAGTCCCCAGGCTCCCCAGCAGGCAGAAGTATGCAAAGCATGCATCTCAATTAGTCAGCAA
CCAGGTGTGGAAAGTCCCCAGGCTCCCCAGCAGGCAGAAGTATGCAAAGCATGCATCTCAATTAGTCAGC
AACCATAGTCCCGCCCCTAACTCCGCCCATCCCGCCCCTAACTCCGCCCAGTTCCGCCCATTCTCCGCCC
CATGGCTGACTAATTTTTTTTATTTATGCAGAGGCCGAGGCCGCCTCTGCCTCTGAGCTATTCCAGAAGT
AGTGAGGAGGCTTTTTTGGAGGCCTAGGCTTTTGCAAAAAGCTCGATTCTTCTGACACTAGCGCCACCAT
GAAGAAGCCCGAACTCACCGCTACCAGCGTTGAAAAATTTCTCATCGAGAAGTTCGACAGTGTGAGCGAC
CTGATGCAGTTGTCGGAGGGCGAAGAGAGCCGAGCCTTCAGCTTCGATGTCGGCGGACGCGGCTATGTAC
TGCGGGTGAATAGCTGCGCTGATGGCTTCTACAAAGACCGCTACGTGTACCGCCACTTCGCCAGCGCTGC
ACTACCCATCCCCGAAGTGTTGGACATCGGCGAGTTCAGCGAGAGCCTGACATACTGCATCAGTAGACGC
GCCCAAGGCGTTACTCTCCAAGACCTCCCCGAAACAGAGCTGCCTGCTGTGTTACAGCCTGTCGCCGAAG
CTATGGATGCTATTGCCGCCGCCGACCTCAGTCAAACCAGCGGCTTCGGCCCATTCGGGCCCCAAGGCAT
CGGCCAGTACACAACCTGGCGGGATTTCATTTGCGCCATTGCTGATCCCCATGTCTACCACTGGCAGACC
GTGATGGACGACACCGTGTCCGCCAGCGTAGCTCAAGCCCTGGACGAACTGATGCTGTGGGCCGAAGACT
GTCCCGAGGTGCGCCACCTCGTCCATGCCGACTTCGGCAGCAACAACGTCCTGACCGACAACGGCCGCAT
CACCGCCGTAATCGACTGGTCCGAAGCTATGTTCGGGGACAGTCAGTACGAGGTGGCCAACATCTTCTTC
TGGCGGCCCTGGCTGGCTTGCATGGAGCAGCAGACTCGCTACTTCGAGCGCCGGCATCCCGAGCTGGCCG
GCAGCCCTCGTCTGCGAGCCTACATGCTGCGCATCGGCCTGGATCAGCTCTACCAGAGCCTCGTGGACGG
CAACTTCGACGATGCTGCCTGGGCTCAAGGCCGCTGCGATGCCATCGTCCGCAGCGGGGCCGGCACCGTC
GGTCGCACACAAATCGCTCGCCGGAGCGCAGCCGTATGGACCGACGGCTGCGTCGAGGTGCTGGCCGACA
GCGGCAACCGCCGGCCCAGTACACGACCGCGCGCTAAGGAGGTAGGTCGAGTTTAAACTCTAGAACCGGT
CATGGCCGCAATAAAATATCTTTATTTTCATTACATCTGTGTGTTGGTTTTTTGTGTGTTCGAACTAGAT
GCTGTCGACCGATGCCCTTGAGAGCCTTCAACCCAGTCAGCTCCTTCCGGTGGGCGCGGGGCATGACTAT
CGTCGCCGCACTTATGACTGTCTTCTTTATCATGCAACTCGTAGGACAGGTGCCGGCAGCGCTCTTCCGC
TTCCTCGCTCACTGACTCGCTGCGCTCGGTCGTTCGGCTGCGGCGAGCGGTATCAGCTCACTCAAAGGCG
GTAATACGGTTATCCACAGAATCAGGGGATAACGCAGGAAAGAACATGTGAGCAAAAGGCCAGCAAAAGG
CCAGGAACCGTAAAAAGGCCGCGTTGCTGGCGTTTTTCCATAGGCTCCGCCCCCCTGACGAGCATCACAA
AAATCGACGCTCAAGTCAGAGGTGGCGAAACCCGACAGGACTATAAAGATACCAGGCGTTTCCCCCTGGA
AGCTCCCTCGTGCGCTCTCCTGTTCCGACCCTGCCGCTTACCGGATACCTGTCCGCCTTTCTCCCTTCGG
GAAGCGTGGCGCTTTCTCATAGCTCACGCTGTAGGTATCTCAGTTCGGTGTAGGTCGTTCGCTCCAAGCT
GGGCTGTGTGCACGAACCCCCCGTTCAGCCCGACCGCTGCGCCTTATCCGGTAACTATCGTCTTGAGTCC
AACCCGGTAAGACACGACTTATCGCCACTGGCAGCAGCCACTGGTAACAGGATTAGCAGAGCGAGGTATG
TAGGCGGTGCTACAGAGTTCTTGAAGTGGTGGCCTAACTACGGCTACACTAGAAGAACAGTATTTGGTAT
CTGCGCTCTGCTGAAGCCAGTTACCTTCGGAAAAAGAGTTGGTAGCTCTTGATCCGGCAAACAAACCACC
GCTGGTAGCGGTGGTTTTTTTGTTTGCAAGCAGCAGATTACGCGCAGAAAAAAAGGATCTCAAGAAGATC
CTTTGATCTTTTCTACGGGGTCTGACGCTCAGTGGAACGAAAACTCACGTTAAGGGATTTTGGTCATGAG
ATTATCAAAAAGGATCTTCACCTAGATCCTTTTAAATTAAAAATGAAGTTTTAAATCAATCTAAAGTATA
TATGAGTAAACTTGGTCTGACAGCGGCCGCAAATGCTAAACCACTGCAGTGG
