>Addgene plasmid #177775 | pGL4.27_ARE/NRF2-SPE | depositor partial sequence | sequence record 344954 | ARE/NRF2 synthetic promoter element (SPE) inserted into pGL4.27 backbone via KpnI and NheI restriction sites
GGTACCTCACAGTGACTCAGCATTTAAACACAGTGACTCAGCATTTAAACACAGTGACTCAGCATTAAAG
AGCTCGCTAGC
